Addgene plasmid #107080: pET15b-YM2
Purpose: M. sedula PCNA2 fused at the C-terminus of YPet
Depositing lab: Teruyuki Nagamune. Depositing organization: The University of Tokyo. Publication: Three proliferating cell nuclear antigen homologues from Metallosphaera sedula form a head-to-tail heterotrimer. Iwata F, Hirakawa H, Nagamune T. Sci Rep. 2016 May 27;6:26588. doi: 10.1038/srep26588. PubMed 27228945.
Backbone
  Vector backbone: pET-15b
  Backbone manufacturer: Merck Millipore
  Backbone size w/o insert (bp): 5700
  Total vector size (bp): 7200
  Modifications to backbone: NcoI site was removed and a stop codon was inserted after BamHI site.
  Vector type: Bacterial Expression
Growth in bacteria
  Bacterial resistance: Ampicillin, 100 μg/mL
  Growth temperature: 37°C
  Growth strain: DH5alpha
  Growth instructions: Supplement with 1% glucose is recommended to suppress leaky expression.
  Copy number: Low Copy
Gene/Insert
  Gene/Insert name: M. sedula PCNA2 fused to YPet (alt name: YPet-MsePCNA2)
  Species: Synthetic
  Insert size (bp): 1600
  Promoter: T7 promoter
  Tag / fusion protein: His6 tag (N terminal on backbone)
  Cloning method: Restriction Enzyme; 5′ cloning site NcoI (not destroyed); 3′ cloning site BamHI (not destroyed)
  Sequencing primers: 5′ T7; 3′ T7 Terminal
Terms and licenses: Academic/Nonprofit Terms; Industry Terms: Not Available to Industry
How to cite: pET15b-YM2 was a gift from Teruyuki Nagamune (Addgene plasmid # 107080 ; http://n2t.net/addgene:107080 ; RRID:Addgene_107080)
