[The description below was written by a language model from this plasmid's Addgene catalogue record and pLannotate feature annotations shown in this document.]
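Description:
pET15b-YM2 is a bacterial expression plasmid built on a modified pET-15b backbone, in which an NcoI site was removed and a stop codon was added after the BamHI site. At about 7.2 kb, it replicates in E. coli from a pBR322-type ColE1 origin. The bom region and rop gene are also present, and rop keeps copy number low, in line with the catalogue entry. Selection is by ampicillin through the bla gene. The tetracycline-resistance fragments and tet promoter in the feature table are non-functional remnants of the pBR322 ancestry of pET vectors.

The payload is a roughly 1.6 kb synthetic fusion cloned between NcoI and BamHI. It places the yellow fluorescent protein YPet upstream of PCNA2 from the thermoacidophilic archaeon Metallosphaera sedula, so that PCNA2 sits at the C-terminus of YPet. The annotation software labels the PCNA region by its similarity to the Saccharolobus solfataricus PCNA2 homologue, a sliding-clamp subunit, but the record identifies the gene as the M. sedula one. A backbone-encoded N-terminal His6 tag and a thrombin cleavage site precede YPet, allowing affinity purification and optional tag removal. The "capTEV" fragment call probably reflects the histidine tag, and the short "SET1" fragment after the insert is likely residual vector sequence.

Transcription runs from a T7 promoter controlled by a lac operator and ends at the T7 terminator. The plasmid-borne lacI supplies repressor, so expression is IPTG-inducible in hosts that provide T7 RNA polymerase. The associated publication concerns the three M. sedula PCNA homologues assembling into a head-to-tail heterotrimer. A fluorescently labelled PCNA2 would suit studies of that subunit assembly, although the record does not state the specific assay.
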