Features (pLannotate 1.2.2; 21 found; start..end, strand, type, name):
    104..208     +  promoter       AmpR promoter: bla
    209..1069    +  CDS            AmpR: β-lactamase; bla; confers resistance to ampicillin, carbenicillin, and related antibiotics
   1240..1828    +  rep_origin     ori: high-copy-number ColE1/pMB1/pBR322/pUC origin of replication
   2014..2153    -  misc_feature   bom: basis of mobility region from pBR322
   2255..2446    -  CDS            rop: Rop protein, which maintains plasmids at low copy number; rop
   2463..2843    +  CDS            YPB1_ECOLX: Protein predicted: Swiss-Prot protein existence level 4. From Escherichia coli.
   3085..3709    -  CDS            TcR (fragment): tetracycline efflux protein; tet; confers resistance to tetracycline
   3724..3745    -  protein_bind   CAP binding site: CAP binding activates transcription in the presence of cAMP. E. coli catabolite activator protein
   3758..4840    -  CDS            lacI: lac repressor; lacI; The lac repressor binds to the lac operator to inhibit transcription in E. coli. This inhibition can be relieved by adding lactose or isopropyl-β-D-thiogalactopyranoside (IPTG).
   4841..4918    -  promoter       lacI promoter: lacI
   4926..5205    -  CDS            TcR (fragment): tetracycline efflux protein; tet; confers resistance to tetracycline
   5227..5245    +  promoter       T7 promoter: promoter for bacteriophage T7 RNA polymerase
   5246..5270    +  protein_bind   lac operator: The lac repressor binds to the lac operator to inhibit transcription in E. coli. This inhibition can be relieved by adding lactose or isopropyl-β-D-thiogalactopyranoside (IPTG). lac repressor encoded by lacI
   5325..5341    +  CDS            capTEV™ (fragment): composite tag for in vivo biotinylation, TEV protease cleavage, and 6xHis tagging
   5352..5369    +  CDS            thrombin site: thrombin recognition and cleavage site
   5376..6092    +  CDS            YPet: YPet is a basic (constitutively fluorescent) yellow fluorescent protein published in 2005, derived from Aequorea victoria. It has moderate acid sensitivity.
   6126..6857    +  CDS            pcn2: PCNA2_SACS2 - Also known as pcnA-2. Experimental evidence at protein level: Swiss-Prot protein existence level 1. One of the sliding clamp subunits that acts as a moving platform for DNA processing. Responsible for tethering the catalytic subunit of DNA polymerase to DNA during high-speed replication. Heterotrimer stimulates the Holliday junction resolvase Hjc. DNA polymerase I, DNA ligase and the flap endonuclease may be constitutively associated with the PCNA heterotrimer forming a scanning complex able to couple DNA synthesis and Okazaki fragment maturation. From Saccharolobus solfataricus
   6871..6917    +  CDS            SET1 (fragment): solubility-enhancement tag derived from T7 phage gene 10B
   6925..6972    +  terminator     T7 terminator: transcription terminator for bacteriophage T7 RNA polymerase
   6995..7099    -  CDS            TcR (fragment): tetracycline efflux protein; tet; confers resistance to tetracycline
   7147..7175    -  promoter       tet promoter: E. coli promoter for tetracycline efflux protein gene
>Addgene plasmid #107080 | pET15b-YM2 | addgene full sequence | sequence record 204638 | Addgene NGS Result
TTCTTGAAGACGAAAGGGCCTCGTGATACGCCTATTTTTATAGGTTAATGTCATGATAATAATGGTTTCT
TAGACGTCAGGTGGCACTTTTCGGGGAAATGTGCGCGGAACCCCTATTTGTTTATTTTTCTAAATACATT
CAAATATGTATCCGCTCATGAGACAATAACCCTGATAAATGCTTCAATAATATTGAAAAAGGAAGAGTAT
GAGTATTCAACATTTCCGTGTCGCCCTTATTCCCTTTTTTGCGGCATTTTGCCTTCCTGTTTTTGCTCAC
CCAGAAACGCTGGTGAAAGTAAAAGATGCTGAAGATCAGTTGGGTGCACGAGTGGGTTACATCGAACTGG
ATCTCAACAGCGGTAAGATCCTTGAGAGTTTTCGCCCCGAAGAACGTTTTCCAATGATGAGCACTTTTAA
AGTTCTGCTATGTGGCGCGGTATTATCCCGTGTTGACGCCGGGCAAGAGCAACTCGGTCGCCGCATACAC
TATTCTCAGAATGACTTGGTTGAGTACTCACCAGTCACAGAAAAGCATCTTACGGATGGCATGACAGTAA
GAGAATTATGCAGTGCTGCCATAACCATGAGTGATAACACTGCGGCCAACTTACTTCTGACAACGATCGG
AGGACCGAAGGAGCTAACCGCTTTTTTGCACAACATGGGGGATCATGTAACTCGCCTTGATCGTTGGGAA
CCGGAGCTGAATGAAGCCATACCAAACGACGAGCGTGACACCACGATGCCTGCAGCAATGGCAACAACGT
TGCGCAAACTATTAACTGGCGAACTACTTACTCTAGCTTCCCGGCAACAATTAATAGACTGGATGGAGGC
GGATAAAGTTGCAGGACCACTTCTGCGCTCGGCCCTTCCGGCTGGCTGGTTTATTGCTGATAAATCTGGA
GCCGGTGAGCGTGGGTCTCGCGGTATCATTGCAGCACTGGGGCCAGATGGTAAGCCCTCCCGTATCGTAG
TTATCTACACGACGGGGAGTCAGGCAACTATGGATGAACGAAATAGACAGATCGCTGAGATAGGTGCCTC
ACTGATTAAGCATTGGTAACTGTCAGACCAAGTTTACTCATATATACTTTAGATTGATTTAAAACTTCAT
TTTTAATTTAAAAGGATCTAGGTGAAGATCCTTTTTGATAATCTCATGACCAAAATCCCTTAACGTGAGT
TTTCGTTCCACTGAGCGTCAGACCCCGTAGAAAAGATCAAAGGATCTTCTTGAGATCCTTTTTTTCTGCG
CGTAATCTGCTGCTTGCAAACAAAAAAACCACCGCTACCAGCGGTGGTTTGTTTGCCGGATCAAGAGCTA
CCAACTCTTTTTCCGAAGGTAACTGGCTTCAGCAGAGCGCAGATACCAAATACTGTCCTTCTAGTGTAGC
CGTAGTTAGGCCACCACTTCAAGAACTCTGTAGCACCGCCTACATACCTCGCTCTGCTAATCCTGTTACC
AGTGGCTGCTGCCAGTGGCGATAAGTCGTGTCTTACCGGGTTGGACTCAAGACGATAGTTACCGGATAAG
GCGCAGCGGTCGGGCTGAACGGGGGGTTCGTGCACACAGCCCAGCTTGGAGCGAACGACCTACACCGAAC
TGAGATACCTACAGCGTGAGCTATGAGAAAGCGCCACGCTTCCCGAAGGGAGAAAGGCGGACAGGTATCC
GGTAAGCGGCAGGGTCGGAACAGGAGAGCGCACGAGGGAGCTTCCAGGGGGAAACGCCTGGTATCTTTAT
AGTCCTGTCGGGTTTCGCCACCTCTGACTTGAGCGTCGATTTTTGTGATGCTCGTCAGGGGGGCGGAGCC
TATGGAAAAACGCCAGCAACGCGGCCTTTTTACGGTTCCTGGCCTTTTGCTGGCCTTTTGCTCACATGTT
CTTTCCTGCGTTATCCCCTGATTCTGTGGATAACCGTATTACCGCCTTTGAGTGAGCTGATACCGCTCGC
CGCAGCCGAACGACCGAGCGCAGCGAGTCAGTGAGCGAGGAAGCGGAAGAGCGCCTGATGCGGTATTTTC
TCCTTACGCATCTGTGCGGTATTTCACACCGCAATGGTGCACTCTCAGTACAATCTGCTCTGATGCCGCA
TAGTTAAGCCAGTATACACTCCGCTATCGCTACGTGACTGGGTCATGGCTGCGCCCCGACACCCGCCAAC
ACCCGCTGACGCGCCCTGACGGGCTTGTCTGCTCCCGGCATCCGCTTACAGACAAGCTGTGACCGTCTCC
GGGAGCTGCATGTGTCAGAGGTTTTCACCGTCATCACCGAAACGCGCGAGGCAGCTGCGGTAAAGCTCAT
CAGCGTGGTCGTGAAGCGATTCACAGATGTCTGCCTGTTCATCCGCGTCCAGCTCGTTGAGTTTCTCCAG
AAGCGTTAATGTCTGGCTTCTGATAAAGCGGGCCATGTTAAGGGCGGTTTTTTCCTGTTTGGTCACTGAT
GCCTCCGTGTAAGGGGGATTTCTGTTCATGGGGGTAATGATACCGATGAAACGAGAGAGGATGCTCACGA
TACGGGTTACTGATGATGAACATGCCCGGTTACTGGAACGTTGTGAGGGTAAACAACTGGCGGTATGGAT
GCGGCGGGACCAGAGAAAAATCACTCAGGGTCAATGCCAGCGCTTCGTTAATACAGATGTAGGTGTTCCA
CAGGGTAGCCAGCAGCATCCTGCGATGCAGATCCGGAACATAATGGTGCAGGGCGCTGACTTCCGCGTTT
CCAGACTTTACGAAACACGGAAACCGAAGACCATTCATGTTGTTGCTCAGGTCGCAGACGTTTTGCAGCA
GCAGTCGCTTCACGTTCGCTCGCGTATCGGTGATTCATTCTGCTAACCAGTAAGGCAACCCCGCCAGCCT
AGCCGGGTCCTCAACGACAGGAGCACGATCATGCGCACCCGTGGCCAGGACCCAACGCTGCCCGAGATGC
GCCGCGTGCGGCTGCTGGAGATGGCGGACGCGATGGATATGTTCTGCCAAGGGTTGGTTTGCGCATTCAC
AGTTCTCCGCAAGAATTGATTGGCTCCAATTCTTGGAGTGGTGAATCCGTTAGCGAGGTGCCGCCGGCTT
CCATTCAGGTCGAGGTGGCCCGGCTCCATGCACCGCGACGCAACGCGGGGAGGCAGACAAGGTATAGGGC
GGCGCCTACAATCCATGCCAACCCGTTCCATGTGCTCGCCGAGGCGGCATAAATCGCCGTGACGATCAGC
GGTCCAATGATCGAAGTTAGGCTGGTAAGAGCCGCGAGCGATCCTTGAAGCTGTCCCTGATGGTCGTCAT
CTACCTGCCTGGACAGCATGGCCTGCAACGCGGGCATCCCGATGCCGCCGGAAGCGAGAAGAATCATAAT
GGGGAAGGCCATCCAGCCTCGCGTCGCGAACGCCAGCAAGACGTAGCCCAGCGCGTCGGCCGCCATGCCG
GCGATAATGGCCTGCTTCTCGCCGAAACGTTTGGTGGCGGGACCAGTGACGAAGGCTTGAGCGAGGGCGT
GCAAGATTCCGAATACCGCAAGCGACAGGCCGATCATCGTCGCGCTCCAGCGAAAGCGGTCCTCGCCGAA
AATGACCCAGAGCGCTGCCGGCACCTGTCCTACGAGTTGCATGATAAAGAAGACAGTCATAAGTGCGGCG
ACGATAGTCATGCCCCGCGCCCACCGGAAGGAGCTGACTGGGTTGAAGGCTCTCAAGGGCATCGGTCGAG
ATCCCGGTGCCTAATGAGTGAGCTAACTTACATTAATTGCGTTGCGCTCACTGCCCGCTTTCCAGTCGGG
AAACCTGTCGTGCCAGCTGCATTAATGAATCGGCCAACGCGCGGGGAGAGGCGGTTTGCGTATTGGGCGC
CAGGGTGGTTTTTCTTTTCACCAGTGAGACGGGCAACAGCTGATTGCCCTTCACCGCCTGGCCCTGAGAG
AGTTGCAGCAAGCGGTCCACGCTGGTTTGCCCCAGCAGGCGAAAATCCTGTTTGATGGTGGTTAACGGCG
GGATATAACATGAGCTGTCTTCGGTATCGTCGTATCCCACTACCGAGATATCCGCACCAACGCGCAGCCC
GGACTCGGTAATGGCGCGCATTGCGCCCAGCGCCATCTGATCGTTGGCAACCAGCATCGCAGTGGGAACG
ATGCCCTCATTCAGCATTTGCATGGTTTGTTGAAAACCGGACATGGCACTCCAGTCGCCTTCCCGTTCCG
CTATCGGCTGAATTTGATTGCGAGTGAGATATTTATGCCAGCCAGCCAGACGCAGACGCGCCGAGACAGA
ACTTAATGGGCCCGCTAACAGCGCGATTTGCTGGTGACCCAATGCGACCAGATGCTCCACGCCCAGTCGC
GTACCGTCTTCATGGGAGAAAATAATACTGTTGATGGGTGTCTGGTCAGAGACATCAAGAAATAACGCCG
GAACATTAGTGCAGGCAGCTTCCACAGCAATGGCATCCTGGTCATCCAGCGGATAGTTAATGATCAGCCC
ACTGACGCGTTGCGCGAGAAGATTGTGCACCGCCGCTTTACAGGCTTCGACGCCGCTTCGTTCTACCATC
GACACCACCACGCTGGCACCCAGTTGATCGGCGCGAGATTTAATCGCCGCGACAATTTGCGACGGCGCGT
GCAGGGCCAGACTGGAGGTGGCAACGCCAATCAGCAACGACTGTTTGCCCGCCAGTTGTTGTGCCACGCG
GTTGGGAATGTAATTCAGCTCCGCCATCGCCGCTTCCACTTTTTCCCGCGTTTTCGCAGAAACGTGGCTG
GCCTGGTTCACCACGCGGGAAACGGTCTGATAAGAGACACCGGCATACTCTGCGACATCGTATAACGTTA
CTGGTTTCACATTCACCACCCTGAATTGACTCTCTTCCGGGCGCTATCATGCCATACCGCGAAAGGTTTT
GCGCCATTCGATGGTGTCCGGGATCTCGACGCTCTCCCTTATGCGACTCCTGCATTAGGAAGCAGCCCAG
TAGTAGGTTGAGGCCGTTGAGCACCGCCGCCGCAAGGAATGGTGCATGCAAGGAGATGGCGCCCAACAGT
CCCCCGGCCACGGGGCCTGCCACCATACCCACGCCGAAACAAGCGCTCATGAGCCCGAAGTGGCGAGCCC
GATCTTCCCCATCGGTGATGTCGGCGATATAGGCGCCAGCAACCGCACCTGTGGCGCCGGTGATGCCGGC
CACGATGCGTCCGGCGTAGAGGATCGAGATCTCGATCCCGCGAAATTAATACGACTCACTATAGGGGAAT
TGTGAGCGGATAACAATTCCCCTCTAGAAATAATTTTGTTTAACTTTAAGGAGAAATTAACTATGGGCAG
CAGCCATCATCATCATCATCACAGCAGCGGCCTGGTGCCGCGCGGCAGCCATATGATGGTGAGCAAGGGC
GAGGAGCTGTTCACCGGGGTGGTGCCCATCCTGGTCGAGCTGGACGGCGACGTAAACGGCCACAAGTTCA
GCGTGTCCGGCGAGGGCGAGGGCGATGCCACCTACGGCAAGCTGACCCTGAAGCTGCTGTGCACCACCGG
CAAGCTGCCCGTGCCCTGGCCCACCCTCGTGACCACCCTGGGCTACGGCCTGCAGTGCTTCGCCCGCTAC
CCCGACCACATGAAGCAGCACGACTTCTTCAAGTCCGCCATGCCCGAAGGCTACGTCCAGGAGCGCACCA
TCTTCTTCAAGGACGACGGCAACTACAAGACCCGCGCCGAGGTGAAGTTCGAGGGCGACACCCTGGTGAA
CCGCATCGAGCTGAAGGGCATCGACTTCAAGGAGGACGGCAACATCCTGGGGCACAAGCTGGAGTACAAC
TACAACAGCCACAACGTCTATATCACCGCCGACAAGCAGAAGAACGGCATCAAGGCCAACTTCAAGATCC
GCCACAACATCGAGGACGGCGGCGTGCAGCTCGCCGACCACTACCAGCAGAACACCCCCATCGGCGACGG
CCCCGTGCTGCTGCCCGACAACCACTACCTGAGCTACCAGTCCGCCCTGTTCAAAGACCCCAACGAGAAG
CGCGATCACATGGTCCTGCTGGAGTTCCTGACCGCCGCCGGGATCACTGAGGGCATGAACGAGCTGTACA
AGAAGGGTAGTGGCATGCCATGGGAATCCCATATGATGAAATTCAAAGTTATCGACGCGAACTCTATGGC
GACCATCTTCCGTACCATCGGCGAGTTTATGCCGGAGATTACCCTGATCGGTACCAAAGAAGGTGTTCGT
CTGAGCGGTGTTGACCCGGCACGTGTTGCGCTGATCGACATCTTCATCCCGCAGGCGTACTTCCACGAGT
ACGAAAGCGCAGAGAAAGAAACCGTTACCGTGAAGCTGGAGGAGATCATCGCGAGCCTGAAAAACGTGAA
GAAGAACGACTCTCTGACCTTCCAGTCTGGTGAGGACCGTCTGATGATCACTCTGGACGGTGACTTTGAG
CGCACCTTTTATCTGCCGATCCTGATGGGCGAGGAACCGTCTCTGCCGTCCATCAAACTGGAGTTCGCGT
TCAAGGCGAAAATGCTGACCTCTACCTTTTCCAACGTTATGCAGATCCTGGGCGACCTGGGTGACGCGCT
GACCCTGTCTGCGGAGGGTGGTAAACTGACTTTCATGGTTGAGGGCGACGTTGGTTCTAGCAAGGTGGAG
CTGTCCGAAGAATCCGGTACTCTGCTGGAAGCGACCGGTGCGGACGCTAAGGGCACCTACGGCATGGACT
ACCTGGTTAAGACCGCGAAGATGCGCAACTCTTCCGACATCGTTGAACTGATGTTTGGTTCCCAGCTGCC
GATTAAGCTGCGTTTCGAACTGCCGCAGGAAGGCTACGGCGACTTCTATATTGCACCGCGTGCGGAATCG
GGATCCGTAAGCTAACAAAGCCCGAAAGGAAGCTGAGTTGGCTGCTGCCACCGCTGAGCAATAACTAGCA
TAACCCCTTGGGGCCTCTAAACGGGTCTTGAGGGGTTTTTTGCTGAAAGGAGGAACTATATCCGGATATC
CCGCAAGAGGCCCGGCAGTACCGGCATAACCAAGCCTATGCCTACAGCATCCAGGGTGACGGTGCCGAGG
ATGACGATGAGCGCATTGTTAGATTTCATACACGGTGCCTGACTGCGTTAGCAATTTAACTGTGATAAAC
TACCGCATTAAAGCTTATCGATGATAAGCTGTCAAACATGAGAA
